Addgene plasmid #244729: CL20_mEGFP_FOidr_177
Purpose: Express mEGFP-tagged intrinsically disordered protein (IDR), FOidr_177, derived from human fusion protein SLC16A14_SP110
Depositing lab: Richard Kriwacki. Depositing organization: St. Jude Children's Research Hospital. Publication: Proteome-wide computational analyses reveal links between protein condensate formation and RNA biology. Maiti S, Tripathi S, Baggett DW, Phillips AH, Park CG, Wang J, Wahiduzzaman, Freyaldenhoven WT, Kinger S, Pioso BJ, Bollinger JC, Somjee R, Lang B, Babu MM, Kriwacki RW. Sci Adv. 2025 Dec 5;11(49):eady1420. doi: 10.1126/sciadv.ady1420. Epub 2025 Dec 3. PubMed 41337585.
Backbone
  Vector backbone: CL20
  Vector type: Mammalian Expression
Growth in bacteria
  Bacterial resistance: Ampicillin, 100 μg/mL
  Growth temperature: 37°C
  Growth strain: NEB Stable
  Copy number: High Copy
Gene/Insert
  Gene/Insert name: FOidr_177
  Species: H. sapiens (human)
  Mutation: Unmutated
  Tag / fusion protein: monomeric EGFP (N terminal on insert)
  Cloning method: Restriction Enzyme; 5′ cloning site Unknown (unknown if destroyed)
Terms and licenses: Academic/Nonprofit Terms; Industry Terms: Not Available to Industry
Depositor comments: SLC16A14_SP110_142_367
How to cite: CL20_mEGFP_FOidr_177 was a gift from Richard Kriwacki (Addgene plasmid # 244729 ; http://n2t.net/addgene:244729 ; RRID:Addgene_244729)
