[The description below was written by a language model from this plasmid's Addgene catalogue record and pLannotate feature annotations shown in this document.]
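Description:
CL20_mEGFP_FOidr_177 is a mammalian expression plasmid built on the CL20 backbone, which the feature table shows to be an HIV-1-derived, self-inactivating lentiviral transfer vector. It is propagated in E. coli through a high-copy ColE1/pUC-type origin with ampicillin selection (AmpR), and the record lists a recombination-tolerant strain as host, consistent with the repeated LTR sequences. The viral framework comprises a CMV enhancer fused to a truncated 5' LTR, the Ψ packaging signal with a partial gag region, the cPPT/CTS, the Rev response element, and a ΔU3 3' LTR followed by a rabbit β-globin polyadenylation signal. Together these elements would allow the genomic RNA to be transcribed, exported in a Rev-dependent manner and packaged when helper functions are supplied in trans, while the U3 deletion silences the LTR after integration. Short vif, rev and nef matches are residual HIV-1 sequence rather than functional genes. An SV40 origin and poly(A) signal and lac-derived remnants lie in the plasmid backbone.

The payload is driven by an internal CMV enhancer/promoter and encodes monomeric EGFP fused to the N-terminus of FOidr_177, an unmutated intrinsically disordered region taken from the human fusion protein SLC16A14_SP110; the depositor's comment suggests it corresponds to residues 142–367 of that fusion. The annotation detects an SP110-matching segment downstream of mEGFP, spanning the plasmid's numbering origin, while the short stretch between mEGFP and this match is unannotated. No mammalian selection marker is annotated. The construct is intended for expressing the fluorescently tagged IDR in mammalian cells, and the associated publication concerns links between protein condensate formation and RNA biology.
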