Features (pLannotate 1.2.2; 29 found; start..end, strand, type, name):
    515..583     +  CDS            nef (fragment): NEF_HV1Z2 - Experimental evidence at protein level: Swiss-Prot protein existence level 1. Extracellular Nef protein targets CD4(+) T-lymphocytes for apoptosis by interacting with CXCR4 surface receptors. From Human immunodeficiency virus type 1 group M subtype D (isolate Z2/CDC-Z34) (HIV-1).
    585..720     +  LTR            3' LTR (ΔU3) (fragment): self-inactivating 3' long terminal repeat (LTR) from HIV-1
    806..861     +  polyA_signal   β-globin poly(A) signal: rabbit β-globin polyadenylation signal (Gil and Proudfoot, 1987)
   1246..1262    -  protein_bind   lac operator: The lac repressor binds to the lac operator to inhibit transcription in E. coli. This inhibition can be relieved by adding lactose or isopropyl-β-D-thiogalactopyranoside (IPTG). lac repressor encoded by lacI
   1270..1300    -  promoter       lac promoter: promoter for the E. coli lac operon
   1315..1336    -  protein_bind   CAP binding site: CAP binding activates transcription in the presence of cAMP. E. coli catabolite activator protein
   1349..1388    -  CDS            lacI (fragment): lac repressor; lacI; The lac repressor binds to the lac operator to inhibit transcription in E. coli. This inhibition can be relieved by adding lactose or isopropyl-β-D-thiogalactopyranoside (IPTG).
   1395..1417    +  promoter       SV40 promoter (fragment): SV40 enhancer and early promoter
   1441..1576    +  rep_origin     SV40 ori: SV40 origin of replication
   1596..1730    +  polyA_signal   SV40 poly(A) signal: SV40 polyadenylation signal
   1732..1786    -  CDS            lacI (fragment): lac repressor; lacI; The lac repressor binds to the lac operator to inhibit transcription in E. coli. This inhibition can be relieved by adding lactose or isopropyl-β-D-thiogalactopyranoside (IPTG).
   1969..2557    -  rep_origin     ori: high-copy-number ColE1/pMB1/pBR322/pUC origin of replication
   2728..3588    -  CDS            AmpR: β-lactamase; bla; confers resistance to ampicillin, carbenicillin, and related antibiotics
   3589..3693    -  promoter       AmpR promoter: bla
   3724..4103    +  enhancer       CMV enhancer: human cytomegalovirus immediate early enhancer
   4105..4362    +  LTR            5' LTR (truncated): truncated 5' long terminal repeat (LTR) from HIV-1
   4409..4534    +  misc_feature   HIV-1 Ψ: packaging signal of human immunodeficiency virus type 1
   4518..4877    +  CDS            HIV-1 gag (fragment): gag protein from human immunodeficiency virus 1; gag
   5026..5143    +  misc_feature   cPPT/CTS: central polypurine tract and central termination sequence of HIV-1
   5286..5369    +  CDS            vif (fragment): VIF_HV1BR - Experimental evidence at protein level: Swiss-Prot protein existence level 1. Counteracts the innate antiviral activity of host APOBEC3F and APOBEC3G. Forms a complex with host APOBEC3F and APOBEC3G thus preventing the entry of these lethally hypermutating enzymes into progeny virions. Recruits an active E3 ubiquitin ligase complex composed of elongin BC, CUL5, and RBX2 to induce polyubiquitination of APOBEC3G and APOBEC3F. In turn, they are directed to the 26S proteasome for degradation. Vif interaction with APOBEC3G also blocks its cytidine deaminase activity in a proteasome-inde
   5503..5736    +  misc_feature   RRE: The Rev response element (RRE) of HIV-1 allows for Rev-dependent mRNA export from the nucleus to the cytoplasm.
   6113..6138    +  CDS            Rev (fragment): human immunodeficiency virus 1 (HIV-1) Rev protein; rev; enhances nuclear export of unspliced and incompletely spliced viral mRNAs
   6138..6154    +  misc_feature   MCS (fragment): multiple cloning site
   6222..6525    +  enhancer       CMV enhancer: human cytomegalovirus immediate early enhancer
   6526..6729    +  promoter       CMV promoter: human cytomegalovirus (CMV) immediate early promoter
   6745..6761    +  promoter       tight TRE promoter (fragment): Tet-responsive promoter PTight, consisting of seven tet operator sequences followed by the minimal CMV promoter
   6760..6797    +  misc_feature   MCS (fragment): multiple cloning site
   6811..7527    +  CDS            mEGFP: mEGFP is a basic (constitutively fluorescent) green fluorescent protein published in 2002, derived from Aequorea victoria. It has moderate acid sensitivity.
   7609..489     +  CDS            SP110 (fragment) (across the origin): SP110_HUMAN - Experimental evidence at protein level: Swiss-Prot protein existence level 1. Transcription factor. May be a nuclear hormone receptor coactivator. Enhances transcription of genes with retinoic acid response elements (RARE). From Homo sapiens (Human).
>Addgene plasmid #244729 | CL20_mEGFP_FOidr_177 | addgene full sequence | sequence record 488197 | Addgene NGS Result
AAAAAAAAAAGTTTACCGGGCGGGACTGCATCTTCCCGTCATGGTATCCAGAAAAAGTTGAAGCGCGTAG
ACCAGGTCCCCCAAAAGAAGGATGACAGCACTTGCAATTCCACCGTGGAGACTCGTGCGCAGAAAGCTCG
CACTGAGTGCGCACGCAAGAGTCGTTCGGAAGAAATTATCGATGGTACATCCGAAATGAATGAGGGCAAG
CGCAGCCAGAAGACCCCGTCCACACCACGTCGCGTGACCCAAGGGGCTGCCTCACCGGGGCATGGAATCC
AGGAAAAACTTCAGGTCGTTGACAAGGTCACACAGCGTAAAGACGACTCGACGTGGAATAGTGAGGTGAT
GATGCGTGTCCAAAAAGCCCGCACCAAGTGCGCTCGCAAGTCACGTTTAAAAGAGAAGAAGAAAGAAAAA
GACATCTGTTCCTCATCCAAGCGCCGTTTTCAGAAGAACATCCACCGTCGTGGCAAGCCTAAGTCAGATT
GAACCGGTTCTAGATAAGATTACGGTACCTTTAAGACCAATGACTTACAAGGCAGCTGTAGATCTTAGCC
ACTTTTTAAAAGAAAAGGGGGGACTGGAAGGGCTAATTCACTCCCAAAGAAGACAAGATCTGCTTTTTGC
CTGTACTGGGTCTCTCTGGTTAGACCAGATCTGAGCCTGGGAGCTCTCTGGCTAACTAGGGAACCCACTG
CTTAAGCCTCAATAAAGCTTCAGCTGCTCGAGCTAGCAGATCTTTTTCCCTCTGCCAAAAATTATGGGGA
CATCATGAAGCCCCTTGAGCATCTGACTTCTGGCTAATAAAGGAAATTTATTTTCATTGCAATAGTGTGT
TGGAATTTTTTGTGTCTCTCACTCGGAAGGACATATGGGAGGGCAAATCATTTAAAACATCAGAATGAGT
ATTTGGTTTAGAGTTTGGCAACATATGCCCATATGCTGGCTGCCATGAACAAAGGTTGGCTATAAAGAGG
TCATCAGTATATGAAACAGCCCCCTGCTGTCCATTCCTTATTCCATAGAAAAGCCTTGACTTGAGGTTAG
ATTTTTTTTATATTTTGTTTTGTGTTATTTTTTTCTTTAACATCCCTAAAATTTTCCTTACATGTTTTAC
TAGCCAGATTTTTCCTCCTCTCCTGACTACTCCCAGTCATAGCTGTCCCTCTTCTCTTATGGAGATCCCT
CGACCTGCAGCCCAAGCTTGGCGTAATCATGGTCATAGCTGTTTCCTGTGTGAAATTGTTATCCGCTCAC
AATTCCACACAACATACGAGCCGGAAGCATAAAGTGTAAAGCCTGGGGTGCCTAATGAGTGAGCTAACTC
ACATTAATTGCGTTGCGCTCACTGCCCGCTTTCCAGTCGGGAAACCTGTCGTGCCAGCGGATCCGCATCT
CAATTAGTCAGCAACCATAGTCCCGCCCCTAACTCCGCCCATCCCGCCCCTAACTCCGCCCAGTTCCGCC
CATTCTCCGCCCCATGGCTGACTAATTTTTTTTATTTATGCAGAGGCCGAGGCCGCCTCGGCCTCTGAGC
TATTCCAGAAGTAGTGAGGAGGCTTTTTTGGAGGCCTAGGCTTTTGCAAAAAGCTAACTTGTTTATTGCA
GCTTATAATGGTTACAAATAAAGCAATAGCATCACAAATTTCACAAATAAAGCATTTTTTTCACTGCATT
CTAGTTGTGGTTTGTCCAAACTCATCAATGTATCTTATCATGTCTGGATCCGCTGCATTAATGAATCGGC
CAACGCGCGGGGAGAGGCGGTTTGCGTATTGGGCGCTCTTCCGCTTCCTCGCTCACTGACTCGCTGCGCT
CGGTCGTTCGGCTGCGGCGAGCGGTATCAGCTCACTCAAAGGCGGTAATACGGTTATCCACAGAATCAGG
GGATAACGCAGGAAAGAACATGTGAGCAAAAGGCCAGCAAAAGGCCAGGAACCGTAAAAAGGCCGCGTTG
CTGGCGTTTTTCCATAGGCTCCGCCCCCCTGACGAGCATCACAAAAATCGACGCTCAAGTCAGAGGTGGC
GAAACCCGACAGGACTATAAAGATACCAGGCGTTTCCCCCTGGAAGCTCCCTCGTGCGCTCTCCTGTTCC
GACCCTGCCGCTTACCGGATACCTGTCCGCCTTTCTCCCTTCGGGAAGCGTGGCGCTTTCTCATAGCTCA
CGCTGTAGGTATCTCAGTTCGGTGTAGGTCGTTCGCTCCAAGCTGGGCTGTGTGCACGAACCCCCCGTTC
AGCCCGACCGCTGCGCCTTATCCGGTAACTATCGTCTTGAGTCCAACCCGGTAAGACACGACTTATCGCC
ACTGGCAGCAGCCACTGGTAACAGGATTAGCAGAGCGAGGTATGTAGGCGGTGCTACAGAGTTCTTGAAG
TGGTGGCCTAACTACGGCTACACTAGAAGAACAGTATTTGGTATCTGCGCTCTGCTGAAGCCAGTTACCT
TCGGAAAAAGAGTTGGTAGCTCTTGATCCGGCAAACAAACCACCGCTGGTAGCGGTGGTTTTTTTGTTTG
CAAGCAGCAGATTACGCGCAGAAAAAAAGGATCTCAAGAAGATCCTTTGATCTTTTCTACGGGGTCTGAC
GCTCAGTGGAACGAAAACTCACGTTAAGGGATTTTGGTCATGAGATTATCAAAAAGGATCTTCACCTAGA
TCCTTTTAAATTAAAAATGAAGTTTTAAATCAATCTAAAGTATATATGAGTAAACTTGGTCTGACAGTTA
CCAATGCTTAATCAGTGAGGCACCTATCTCAGCGATCTGTCTATTTCGTTCATCCATAGTTGCCTGACTC
CCCGTCGTGTAGATAACTACGATACGGGAGGGCTTACCATCTGGCCCCAGTGCTGCAATGATACCGCGAG
ACCCACGCTCACCGGCTCCAGATTTATCAGCAATAAACCAGCCAGCCGGAAGGGCCGAGCGCAGAAGTGG
TCCTGCAACTTTATCCGCCTCCATCCAGTCTATTAATTGTTGCCGGGAAGCTAGAGTAAGTAGTTCGCCA
GTTAATAGTTTGCGCAACGTTGTTGCCATTGCTACAGGCATCGTGGTGTCACGCTCGTCGTTTGGTATGG
CTTCATTCAGCTCCGGTTCCCAACGATCAAGGCGAGTTACATGATCCCCCATGTTGTGCAAAAAAGCGGT
TAGCTCCTTCGGTCCTCCGATCGTTGTCAGAAGTAAGTTGGCCGCAGTGTTATCACTCATGGTTATGGCA
GCACTGCATAATTCTCTTACTGTCATGCCATCCGTAAGATGCTTTTCTGTGACTGGTGAGTACTCAACCA
AGTCATTCTGAGAATAGTGTATGCGGCGACCGAGTTGCTCTTGCCCGGCGTCAATACGGGATAATACCGC
GCCACATAGCAGAACTTTAAAAGTGCTCATCATTGGAAAACGTTCTTCGGGGCGAAAACTCTCAAGGATC
TTACCGCTGTTGAGATCCAGTTCGATGTAACCCACTCGTGCACCCAACTGATCTTCAGCATCTTTTACTT
TCACCAGCGTTTCTGGGTGAGCAAAAACAGGAAGGCAAAATGCCGCAAAAAAGGGAATAAGGGCGACACG
GAAATGTTGAATACTCATACTCTTCCTTTTTCAATATTATTGAAGCATTTATCAGGGTTATTGTCTCATG
AGCGGATACATATTTGAATGTATTTAGAAAAATAAACAAATAGGGGTTCCGCGCACATTTCCCCGAAAAG
TGCCACCTGGGTCGACATTGATTATTGACTAGTTATTAATAGTAATCAATTACGGGGTCATTAGTTCATA
GCCCATATATGGAGTTCCGCGTTACATAACTTACGGTAAATGGCCCGCCTGGCTGACCGCCCAACGACCC
CCGCCCATTGACGTCAATAATGACGTATGTTCCCATAGTAACGCCAATAGGGACTTTCCATTGACGTCAA
TGGGTGGAGTATTTACGGTAAACTGCCCACTTGGCAGTACATCAAGTGTATCATATGCCAAGTACGCCCC
CTATTGACGTCAATGACGGTAAATGGCCCGCCTGGCATTATGCCCAGTACATGACCTTATGGGACTTTCC
TACTTGGCAGTACATCTACGTATTAGTCATCGCTATTACCATGGGAGGCGTGGCCTGGGCGGGACTGGGG
AGTGGCGAGCCCTCAGATCCTGCATATAAGCAGCTGCTTTTTGCCTGTACTGGGTCTCTCTGGTTAGACC
AGATCTGAGCCTGGGAGCTCTCTGGCTAACTAGGGAACCCACTGCTTAAGCCTCAATAAAGCTTGCCTTG
AGTGCTTCAAGTAGTGTGTGCCCGTCTGTTGTGTGACTCTGGTAACTAGAGATCCCTCAGACCCTTTTAG
TCAGTGTGGAAAATCTCTAGCAGTGGCGCCCGAACAGGGACTTGAAAGCGAAAGGGAAACCAGAGGAGCT
CTCTCGACGCAGGACTCGGCTTGCTGAAGCGCGCACGGCAAGAGGCGAGGGGCGGCGACTGGTGAGTACG
CCAAAAATTTTGACTAGCGGAGGCTAGAAGGAGAGAGATGGGTGCGAGAGCGTCAGTATTAAGCGGGGGA
GAATTAGATCGCGATGGGAAAAAATTCGGTTAAGGCCAGGGGGAAAGAAAAAATATAAATTAAAACATAT
AGTATGGGCAAGCAGGGAGCTAGAACGATTCGCAGTTAATACTGGCCTGTTAGAAACATCAGAAGGCTGT
AGACAAATACTGGGACAGCTACAACCATCCCTTCAGACAGGATCAGAAGAACTTAGATCATTATATAATA
CAGTAGCAACCCTCTATTGTGTGCATCAAAGGATAGAGATAAAAGACACCAAGGAAGCTTTAGACAAGAT
AGAGGAAGAGCAAAACAAAAGTAAGAAAAAAGCACAGCAAGCAGCAGGATCTTCAGACCTGGAAATTCCC
TACAATCCCCAAAGTCAAGGAGTAGTAGAATCTATGAATAAAGAATTAAAGAAAATTATAGGACAGGTAA
GAGATCAGGCTGAACATCTTAAGACAGCAGTACAAATGGCAGTATTCATCCACAATTTTAAAAGAAAAGG
GGGGATTGGGGGGTACAGTGCAGGGGAAAGAATAGTAGACATAATAGCAACAGACATACAAACTAAAGAA
TTACAAAAACAAATTACAAAAATTCAAAATTTTCGGGTTTATTACAGGGACAGCAGAAATCCACTTTGGA
AAGGACCAGCAAAGCTCCTCTGGAAAGGTGAAGGGGCAGTAGTAATACAAGATAATAGTGACATAAAAGT
AGTGCCAAGAAGAAAAGCAAAGATCATTAGGGATTATGGAAAACAGATGGCAGGTGATGATTGTGTGGCA
AGTAGACAGGATGAGGATTAGAACATGGAAAAGTTTAGTAAAACACCATAAGGAGGAGATATGAGGGACA
ATTGGAGAAGTGAATTATATAAATATAAAGTAGTAAAAATTGAACCATTAGGAGTAGCACCCACCAAGGC
AAAGAGAAGAGTGGTGCAGAGAGAAAAAAGAGCAGTGGGAATAGGAGCTTTGTTCCTTGGGTTCTTGGGA
GCAGCAGGAAGCACTATGGGCGCAGCGTCAATGACGCTGACGGTACAGGCCAGACAATTATTGTCTGGTA
TAGTGCAGCAGCAGAACAATTTGCTGAGGGCTATTGAGGCGCAACAGCATCTGTTGCAACTCACAGTCTG
GGGCATCAAGCAGCTCCAGGCAAGAATCCTGGCTGTGGAAAGATACCTAAAGGATCAACAGCTCCTGGGG
ATTTGGGGTTGCTCTGGAAAACTCATTTGCACCACTGCTGTGCCTTGGAATGCTAGTTGGAGTAATAAAT
CTCTGGAACAGATTTGGAATCACACGACCTGGATGGAGTGGGACAGAGAAATTAACAATTACACAAGCTT
AATACACTCCTTAATTGAAGAATCGCAAAACCAGCAAGAAAAGAATGAACAAGAATTATTGGAATTAGAT
AAATGGGCAAGTTTGTGGAATTGGTTTAACATAACAAATTGGCTGTGGTATATAAAATTATTCATAATGA
TAGTAGGAGGCTTGGTAGGTTTAAGAATAGTTTTTGCTGTACTTTCTATAGTGAATAGAGTTAGGCAGGG
ATATTCACCATTATCGTTTCAGACCCACCTCCCAACCCCGAGGGGACCGAGCTCAAGCTTCGAACGCGTG
CTAGTTATTAATAGTAATCAATTACGGGGTCATTAGTTCATAGCCCATATATGGAGTTCCGCGTTACATA
ACTTACGGTAAATGGCCCGCCTGGCTGACCGCCCAACGACCCCCGCCCATTGACGTCAATAATGACGTAT
GTTCCCATAGTAACGCCAATAGGGACTTTCCATTGACGTCAATGGGTGGAGTATTTACGGTAAACTGCCC
ACTTGGCAGTACATCAAGTGTATCATATGCCAAGTACGCCCCCTATTGACGTCAATGACGGTAAATGGCC
CGCCTGGCATTATGCCCAGTACATGACCTTATGGGACTTTCCTACTTGGCAGTACATCTACGTATTAGTC
ATCGCTATTACCATGGTGATGCGGTTTTGGCAGTACATCAATGGGCGTGGATAGCGGTTTGACTCACGGG
GATTTCCAAGTCTCCACCCCATTGACGTCAATGGGAGTTTGTTTTGGCACCAAAATCAACGGGACTTTCC
AAAATGTCGTAACAACTCCGCCCCATTGACGCAAATGGGCGGTAGGCGTGTACGGTGGGAGGTCTATATA
AGCAGAGCTCGTTTAGTGAACCGGGCTCGTTTAGTGAACCGAATTCTGCAGTCGACGGTACCGCGGGCCC
GGGATCCACCGGTCGCCACCATGGTGAGCAAGGGCGAGGAGCTGTTCACCGGGGTGGTGCCCATCCTGGT
CGAGCTGGACGGCGACGTAAACGGCCACAAGTTCAGCGTGTCCGGCGAGGGCGAGGGCGATGCCACCTAC
GGCAAGCTGACCCTGAAGTTCATCTGCACCACCGGCAAGCTGCCCGTGCCCTGGCCCACCCTCGTGACCA
CCCTGACCTACGGCGTGCAGTGCTTCAGCCGCTACCCCGACCACATGAAGCAGCACGACTTCTTCAAGTC
CGCCATGCCCGAAGGCTACGTCCAGGAGCGCACCATCTTCTTCAAGGACGACGGCAACTACAAGACCCGC
GCCGAGGTGAAGTTCGAGGGCGACACCCTGGTGAACCGCATCGAGCTGAAGGGCATCGACTTCAAGGAGG
ACGGCAACATCCTGGGGCACAAGCTGGAGTACAACTACAACAGCCACAACGTCTATATCATGGCCGACAA
GCAGAAGAACGGCATCAAGGTGAACTTCAAGATCCGCCACAACATCGAGGACGGCAGCGTGCAGCTCGCC
GACCACTACCAGCAGAACACCCCCATCGGCGACGGCCCCGTGCTGCTGCCCGACAACCACTACCTGAGCA
CCCAGTCCAAGCTGAGCAAAGACCCCAACGAGAAGCGCGATCACATGGTCCTGCTGGAGTTCGTGACCGC
CGCCGGGATCACTCTCGGCATGGACGAGCTGTACAAGGGCGGAAGCGGAGGCTCCGGGGGAAGTGCGGCC
GCTTCCCGGCCACAAATCCGCGATAAAGAAGACCCTCAAGAGATGCCTCATTCCCCCTTAGGTTCTATGC
CTGAGATCCGCGACAATAGTCCGGAACCCAATGACCCGGAAGAGCCCCAGGAGGTAAGCTCGACCCCAAG
CGATAAGAAGGGGAAGAAGCGTAAGCGCTGTATCTGGAGCACGCCCAAGCGCCGCCAT
